>Addgene plasmid #242594 | pLenti-BLAST-CMV-LiCre-WPRE (JDW 1495) | addgene full sequence | sequence record 494345 | Addgene NGS Result
CCGCCTCCCCGCCTGGAATTCTGCAGATATCCGGTTAGTAATGAGTTTGGAATTAATTCTGTGGAATGTG
TGTCAGTTAGGGTGTGGAAAGTCCCCAGGCTCCCCAGCAGGCAGAAGTATGCAAAGCATGCATCTCAATT
AGTCAGCAACCAGGTGTGGAAAGTCCCCAGGCTCCCCAGCAGGCAGAAGTATGCAAAGCATGCATCTCAA
TTAGTCAGCAACCATAGTCCCGCCCCTAACTCCGCCCATCCCGCCCCTAACTCCGCCCAGTTCCGCCCAT
TCTCCGCCCCATGGCTGACTAATTTTTTTTATTTATGCAGAGGCCGAGGCCGCCTCTGCCTCTGAGCTAT
TCCAGAAGTAGTGAGGAGGCTTTTTTGGAGGCCTAGGCTTTTGCAAAAAGCTCCCGGGAGCTTGTATATC
CATTTTCGGATCTGATCAGCACGTGTTGACAATTAATCATCGGCATAGTATATCGGCATAGTATAATACG
ACAAGGTGAGGAACTAAACCATGGCCAAGCCTTTGTCTCAAGAAGAATCCACCCTCATTGAAAGAGCAAC
GGCTACAATCAACAGCATCCCCATCTCTGAAGACTACAGCGTCGCCAGCGCAGCTCTCTCTAGCGACGGC
CGCATCTTCACTGGTGTCAATGTATATCATTTTACTGGGGGACCTTGTGCAGAACTCGTGGTGCTGGGCA
CTGCTGCTGCTGCGGCAGCTGGCAACCTGACTTGTATCGTCGCGATCGGAAATGAGAACAGGGGCATCTT
GAGCCCCTGCGGACGGTGCCGACAGGTGCTTCTCGATCTGCATCCTGGGATCAAAGCCATAGTGAAGGAC
AGTGATGGACAGCCGACGGCAGTTGGGATTCGTGAATTGCTGCCCTCTGGTTATGTGTGGGAGGGCTAAG
CACAATTCGAGCTCGGTACCTTTAAGACCAATGACTTACAAGGCAGCTGTAGATCTTAGCCACTTTTTAA
AAGAAAAGGGGGGACTGGAAGGGCTAGCTCACTCCCAACGAAGACAAGATCTGCTTTTTGCTTGTACTGG
GTCTCTCTGGTTAGACCAGATCTGAGCCTGGGAGCTCTCTGGCTAACTAGGGAACCCACTGCTTAAGCCT
CAATAAAGCTTGCCTTGAGTGCTTCAAGTAGTGTGTGCCCGTCTGTTGTGTGACTCTGGTAACTAGAGAT
CCCTCAGACCCTTTTAGTCAGTGTGGAAAATCTCTAGCAGTAGTAGTTCATGTCATCTTATTATTCAGTA
TTTATAACTTGCAAAGAAATGAATATCAGAGAGTGAGAGGAACTTGTTTATTGCAGCTTATAATGGTTAC
AAATAAAGCAATAGCATCACAAATTTCACAAATAAAGCATTTTTTTCACTGCATTCTAGTTGTGGTTTGT
CCAAACTCATCAATGTATCTTATCATGTCTGGCTCTAGCTATCCCGCCCCTAACTCCGCCCATCCCGCCC
CTAACTCCGCCCAGTTCCGCCCATTCTCCGCCCCATGGCTGACTAATTTTTTTTATTTATGCAGAGGCCG
AGGCCGCCTCGGCCTCTGAGCTATTCCAGAAGTAGTGAGGAGGCTTTTTTGGAGGCCTAGGGACGTACCC
AATTCGCCCTATAGTGAGTCGTATTACGCGCGCTCACTGGCCGTCGTTTTACAACGTCGTGACTGGGAAA
ACCCTGGCGTTACCCAACTTAATCGCCTTGCAGCACATCCCCCTTTCGCCAGCTGGCGTAATAGCGAAGA
GGCCCGCACCGATCGCCCTTCCCAACAGTTGCGCAGCCTGAATGGCGAATGGG
[124 nt withheld, positions 1804-1927]
C
[91 nt withheld, positions 1929-2019]
A
[49 nt withheld, positions 2021-2069]
CCTTTGACGTTGGAGTCCACGTTCTTT
[37 nt withheld, positions 2097-2133]
ACCCTATCTCGGTCTATTCTTTTGATTTATAAGGGATTTTGCCGATTTCGGCCTATTGGTTAAAAAATGA
GCTGATTTAACAAAAATTTAACGCGAATTTTAACAAAATATTAACGCTTACAATTTAGGTGGCACTTTTC
GGGGAAATGTGCGCGGAACCCCTATTTGTTTATTTTTCTAAATACATTCAAATATGTATCCGCTCATGAG
ACAATAACCCTGATAAATGCTTCAATAATATTGAAAAAGGAAGAGTATGAGTATTCAACATTTCCGTGTC
GCCCTTATTCCCTTTTTTGCGGCATTTTGCCTTCCTGTTTTTGCTCACCCAGAAACGCTGGTGAAAGTAA
AAGATGCTGAAGATCAGTTGGGTGCACGAGTGGGTTACATCGAACTGGATCTCAACAGCGGTAAGATCCT
TGAGAGTTTTCGCCCCGAAGAACGTTTTCCAATGATGAGCACTTTTAAAGTTCTGCTATGTGGCGCGGTA
TTATCCCGTATTGACGCCGGGCAAGAGCAACTCGGTCGCCGCATACACTATTCTCAGAATGACTTGGTTG
AGTACTCACCAGTCACAGAAAAGCATCTTACGGATGGCATGACAGTAAGAGAATTATGCAGTGCTGCCAT
AACCATGAGTGATAACACTGCGGCCAACTTACTTCTGACAACGATCGGAGGACCGAAGGAGCTAACCGCT
TTTTTGCACAACATGGGGGATCATGTAACTCGCCTTGATCGTTGGGAACCGGAGCTGAATGAAGCCATAC
CAAACGACGAGCGTGACACCACGATGCCTGTAGCAATGGCAACAACGTTGCGCAAACTATTAACTGGCGA
ACTACTTACTCTAGCTTCCCGGCAACAATTAATAGACTGGATGGAGGCGGATAAAGTTGCAGGACCACTT
CTGCGCTCGGCCCTTCCGGCTGGCTGGTTTATTGCTGATAAATCTGGAGCCGGTGAGCGTGGGTCTCGCG
GTATCATTGCAGCACTGGGGCCAGATGGTAAGCCCTCCCGTATCGTAGTTATCTACACGACGGGGAGTCA
GGCAACTATGGATGAACGAAATAGACAGATCGCTGAGATAGGTGCCTCACTGATTAAGCATTGGTAACTG
TCAGACCAAGTTTACTCATATATACTTTAGATTGATTTAAAACTTCATTTTTAATTTAAAAGGATCTAGG
TGAAGATCCTTTTTGATAATCTCATGACCAAAATCCCTTAACGTGAGTTTTCGTTCCACTGAGCGTCAGA
CCCCGTAGAAAAGATCAAAGGATCTTCTTGAGATCCTTTTTTTCTGCGCGTAATCTGCTGCTTGCAAACA
AAAAAACCACCGCTACCAGCGGTGGTTTGTTTGCCGGATCAAGAGCTACCAACTCTTTTTCCGAAGGTAA
CTGGCTTCAGCAGAGCGCAGATACCAAATACTGTTCTTCTAGTGTAGCCGTAGTTAGGCCACCACTTCAA
GAACTCTGTAGCACCGCCTACATACCTCGCTCTGCTAATCCTGTTACCAGTGGCTGCTGCCAGTGGCGAT
AAGTCGTGTCTTACCGGGTTGGACTCAAGACGATAGTTACCGGATAAGGCGCAGCGGTCGGGCTGAACGG
GGGGTTCGTGCACACAGCCCAGCTTGGAGCGAACGACCTACACCGAACTGAGATACCTACAGCGTGAGCT
ATGAGAAAGCGCCACGCTTCCCGAAGGGAGAAAGGCGGACAGGTATCCGGTAAGCGGCAGGGTCGGAACA
GGAGAGCGCACGAGGGAGCTTCCAGGGGGAAACGCCTGGTATCTTTATAGTCCTGTCGGGTTTCGCCACC
TCTGACTTGAGCGTCGATTTTTGTGATGCTCGTCAGGGGGGCGGAGCCTATGGAAAAACGCCAGCAACGC
GGCCTTTTTACGGTTCCTGGCCTTTTGCTGGCCTTTTGCTCACATGTTCTTTCCTGCGTTATCCCCTGAT
TCTGTGGATAACCGTATTACCGCCTTTGAGTGAGCTGATACCGCTCGCCGCAGCCGAACGACCGAGCGCA
GCGAGTCAGTGAGCGAGGAAGCGGAAGAGCGCCCAATACGCAAACCGCCTCTCCCCGCGCGTTGGCCGAT
TCATTAATGCAGCTGGCACGACAGGTTTCCCGACTGGAAAGCGGGCAGTGAGCGCAACGCAATTAATGTG
AGTTAGCTCACTCATTAGGCACCCCAGGCTTTACACTTTATGCTTCCGGCTCGTATGTTGTGTGGAATTG
TGAGCGGATAACAATTTCACACAGGAAACAGCTATGACCATGATTACGCCAAGCGCGCAATTAACCCTCA
CTAAAGGGAACAAAAGCTGGAGCTGCAAGCTTAATGTAGTCTTATGCAATACTCTTGTAGTCTTGCAACA
TGGTAACGATGAGTTAGCAACATGCCTTACAAGGAGAGAAAAAGCACCGTGCATGCCGATTGGTGGAAGT
AAGGTGGTACGATCGTGCCTTATTAGGAAGGCAACAGACGGGTCTGACATGGATTGGACGAACCACTGAA
TTGCCGCATTGCAGAGATATTGTATTTAAGTGCCTAGCTCGATACATAAACGGGTCTCTCTGGTTAGACC
AGATCTGAGCCTGGGAGCTCTCTGGCTAACTAGGGAACCCACTGCTTAAGCCTCAATAAAGCTTGCCTTG
AGTGCTTCAAGTAGTGTGTGCCCGTCTGTTGTGTGACTCTGGTAACTAGAGATCCCTCAGACCCTTTTAG
TCAGTGTGGAAAATCTCTAGCAGTGGCGCCCGAACAGGGACTTGAAAGCGAAAGGGAAACCAGAGGAGCT
CTCTCGACGCAGGACTCGGCTTGCTGAAGCGCGCACGGCAAGAGGCGAGGGGCGGCGACTGGTGAGTACG
CCAAAAATTTTGACTAGCGGAGGCTAGAAGGAGAGAGATGGGTGCGAGAGCGTCAGTATTAAGCGGGGGA
GAATTAGATCGCGATGGGAAAAAATTCGGTTAAGGCCAGGGGGAAAGAAAAAATATAAATTAAAACATAT
AGTATGGGCAAGCAGGGAGCTAGAACGATTCGCAGTTAATCCTGGCCTGTTAGAAACATCAGAAGGCTGT
AGACAAATACTGGGACAGCTACAACCATCCCTTCAGACAGGATCAGAAGAACTTAGATCATTATATAATA
CAGTAGCAACCCTCTATTGTGTGCATCAAAGGATAGAGATAAAAGACACCAAGGAAGCTTTAGACAAGAT
AGAGGAAGAGCAAAACAAAAGTAAGACCACCGCACAGCAAGCGGCCGCTGATCTTCAGACCTGGAGGAGG
AGATATGAGGGACAATTGGAGAAGTGAATTATATAAATATAAAGTAGTAAAAATTGAACCATTAGGAGTA
GCACCCACCAAGGCAAAGAGAAGAGTGGTGCAGAGAGAAAAAAGAGCAGTGGGAATAGGAGCTTTGTTCC
TTGGGTTCTTGGGAGCAGCAGGAAGCACTATGGGCGCAGCGTCAATGACGCTGACGGTACAGGCCAGACA
ATTATTGTCTGGTATAGTGCAGCAGCAGAACAATTTGCTGAGGGCTATTGAGGCGCAACAGCATCTGTTG
CAACTCACAGTCTGGGGCATCAAGCAGCTCCAGGCAAGAATCCTGGCTGTGGAAAGATACCTAAAGGATC
AACAGCTCCTGGGGATTTGGGGTTGCTCTGGAAAACTCATTTGCACCACTGCTGTGCCTTGGAATGCTAG
TTGGAGTAATAAATCTCTGGAACAGATTTGGAATCACACGACCTGGATGGAGTGGGACAGAGAAATTAAC
AATTACACAAGCTTAATACACTCCTTAATTGAAGAATCGCAAAACCAGCAAGAAAAGAATGAACAAGAAT
TATTGGAATTAGATAAATGGGCAAGTTTGTGGAATTGGTTTAACATAACAAATTGGCTGTGGTATATAAA
ATTATTCATAATGATAGTAGGAGGCTTGGTAGGTTTAAGAATAGTTTTTGCTGTACTTTCTATAGTGAAT
AGAGTTAGGCAGGGATATTCACCATTATCGTTTCAGACCCACCTCCCAACCCCGAGGGGACCCGACAGGC
CCGAAGGAATAGAAGAAGAAGGTGGAGAGAGAGACAGAGACAGATCCATTCGATTAGTGAACGGATCTCG
ACGGTATCGGTTAACTTTTAAAAGAAAAGGGGGGATTGGGGGGTACAGTGCAGGGGAAAGAATAGTAGAC
ATAATAGCAACAGACATACAAACTAAAGAATTACAAAAACAAATTACAAAATTCAAAATTTTATCGATAA
GCTTGGGAGTTCCGCGTTACATAACTTACGGTAAATGGCCCGCCTGGCTGACCGCCCAACGACCCCCGCC
CATTGACGTCAATAATGACGTATGTTCCCATAGTAACGCCAATAGGGACTTTCCATTGACGTCAATGGGT
GGAGTATTTACGGTAAACTGCCCACTTGGCAGTACATCAAGTGTATCATATGCCAAGTACGCCCCCTATT
GACGTCAATGACGGTAAATGGCCCGCCTGGCATTATGCCCAGTACATGACCTTATGGGACTTTCCTACTT
GGCAGTACATCTACGTATTAGTCATCGCTATTACCATGGTGATGCGGTTTTGGCAGTACATCAATGGGCG
TGGATAGCGGTTTGACTCACGGGGATTTCCAAGTCTCCACCCCATTGACGTCAATGGGAGTTTGTTTTGG
CACCAAAATCAACGGGACTTTCCAAAATGTCGTAACAACTCCGCCCCATTGACGCAAATGGGCGGTAGGC
GTGTACGGTGGGAGGTCTATATAAGCAGAGCTCGTTTAGTGAACCGTCAGATCGCCTGGAGACGCCATCC
ACGCTGTTTTGACCTCCATAGAAGACACCGACTCTAGTCCAGTGTGGTGGAATTCTGCAGATATCAACAA
GTTTGTACAAAAAAGCAGGCTTGTAAAACGACGGCCAGTGAGCGCGCGTAATACGACTCACTATAGGGCG
AATTGGGTACCGGGCCCCCCCTCGAGGTCGACGCCACCATGGGTCCAAAAAAGAAGAGAAAGGTAGATCC
AAAAAAGAAGAGAAAGGTAATGAGGGGCAGCCACCACCACCACCACCACGGCAGCCTGGCCACCACCCTG
GAGAGGATCGAGAAGAACTTCGTGATCACCGACCCCAGGCTGCCCGACAACCCCATCATCTTCGCCAGCG
ACAGCTTCCTGCAGCTGACCGAGTACAGCAGGGAGGAGATCCTGGGCAGGAACTGCAGGTTCCTGCAGGG
CCCCGAGACCGACAGGGCCACCGTGAGGAAGATCAGGGACGCCATCGACAACCAGACCGAGGTGACCGTG
CAGCTGATCAACTACACCAAGAGCGGCAAGAAGTTCTGGAACGTGTTCCACCTGCAGCCCATGAGGGACT
ACAAGGGCGACGTGCAGTACTTCATCGGCGTGCAGCTGGACGGCACCGAGAGGCTGCACGGCGCCGCCGA
GAGGGAGGCCGTGTGCCTGATCAAGAAGACCGCCTTCCAGATCGACAGCGACGAGGTGAGGAAGAACCTG
ATGGACATGTTCAGGGACAGGCAGGCCTTCAGCGAGCACACCTGGAAGATGCTGCTGAGCGTGTGCAGGA
GCTGGGCCGCCTGGTGCAAGCTGAACAACAGGAAGTGGTTCCCCGCCGAGCCCGAGGACGTGAGGGACTA
CCTGCTGTACCTGCAGGCCAGGGGCCTGGCCGTGAAGACCATCCAGCAGCACCTGGGCCAGCTGAACATG
CTGCACAGGAGGAGCGGCCTGCCCAGGCCCAGCGACAGCAACGCCGTGAGCCTGGTGATGAGGAGGATCA
GGAAGGAGAACGTGGACGCCGGCGAGAGGGCCAAGCAGGCCCTGGCCTTCGAGAGGACCGACTTCGACCA
GGTGAGGAGCCTGATGGAGAACAGCGACAGGTGCCAGGACATCAGGAACCTGGCCTTCCTGGGCATCGCC
TACAACACCCTGCTGAGGATCGCCGAGATCGCCAGGATCAGGGTGAAGGACATCAGCAGGACCGACGGCG
GCAGGATGCTGATCCACATCGGCAGGACCAAGACCCTGGTGAGCACCGCCGGCGTGGAGAAGGCCCTGAG
CCTGGGCGTGACCAAGCTGGTGGAGAGGTGGATCAGCGTGAGCGGCGTGGCCGACGACCCCAACAACTAC
CTGTTCTGCAGGGTGAGGAAGAACGGCGTGGCCGCCCCCAGCGCCACCAGCCAGCTGAGCACCAGGGCCC
TGGAGGGCATCTTCGAGGCCACCCACAGGCTGATCTACGGCGCCAAGGACGACAGCGGCCAGAGGTACCT
GGCCTGGAGCGGCCACAGCGCCAGGGTGGGCGCCGCCAGGGACATGGCCAGGGCCGGCGTGAGCATCCCC
GAGATCATGCAGGCCGGCGGCTGGACCAACGTGAACATCGTGATGAACTACATCAGGAACCTGGACAGCG
AGACCGGCGCCATGGTGAGGCTGCTGGCCGCCGGCGACTAAGCTTGATATCGAATTCCTGCAGCCCGGGG
GATCCACTAGTTCTAGAGCGGCCGCCACCGCGGTGGAGCTCCAGCTTTTGTTCCCTTTAGTGAGGGTTAA
TTGCGCGCTTGGCGTAATCATGGTCATAGCACCCAGCTTTCTTGTACAAAGTGGTTGATATCCAGCACAG
TGGCGGCCGCTCGACAATCAACCTCTGGATTACAAAATTTGTGAAAGATTGACTGGTATTCTTAACTATG
TTGCTCCTTTTACGCTATGTGGATACGCTGCTTTAATGCCTTTGTATCATGCTATTGCTTCCCGTATGGC
TTTCATTTTCTCCTCCTTGTATAAATCCTGGTTGCTGTCTCTTTATGAGGAGTTGTGGCCCGTTGTCAGG
CAACGTGGCGTGGTGTGCACTGTGTTTGCTGACGCAACCCCCACTGGTTGGGGCATTGCCACCACCTGTC
AGCTCCTTTCCGGGACTTTCGCTTTCCCCCTCCCTATTGCCACGGCGGAACTCATCGCCGCCTGCCTTGC
CCGCTGCTGGACAGGGGCTCGGCTGTTGGGCACTGACAATTCCGTGGTGTTGTCGGGGAAGCTGACGTCC
TTTCCATGGCTGCTCGCCTGTGTTGCCACCTGGATTCTGCGCGGGACGTCCTTCTGCTACGTCCCTTCGG
CCCTCAATCCAGCGGACCTTCCTTCCCGCGGCCTGCTGCCGGCTCTGCGGCCTCTTCCGCGTCTTCGCCT
TCGCCCTCAGACGAGTCGGATCTCCCTTTGGG
Features (pLannotate 1.2.2; 40 found; start..end, strand, type, name):
     68..397     +  promoter       SV40 promoter: SV40 enhancer and early promoter
    445..492     +  promoter       EM7 promoter: synthetic bacterial promoter&nbsp
    511..909     +  CDS            BSD: blasticidin S deaminase; Aspergillus terreus BSD; confers resistance to blasticidin
    926..1063    +  CDS            nef (fragment): NEF_HV1LA - Experimental evidence at protein level: Swiss-Prot protein existence level 1. Extracellular Nef protein targets CD4(+) T-lymphocytes for apoptosis by interacting with CXCR4 surface receptors. From Human immunodeficiency virus type 1 group M subtype B (isolate Lai) (HIV-1).
   1049..1229    +  LTR            5' LTR (truncated): truncated 5' long terminal repeat (LTR) from HIV-1
   1301..1422    +  polyA_signal   SV40 poly(A) signal: SV40 polyadenylation signal
   1462..1597    +  rep_origin     SV40 ori: SV40 origin of replication
   1618..1636    -  promoter       T7 promoter: promoter for bacteriophage T7 RNA polymerase
   1644..1799    +  CDS            lacZα (fragment): LacZα fragment of β-galactosidase; lacZ fragment
   1804..2232    +  rep_origin     f1 ori (sequence partly withheld): f1 bacteriophage origin of replication; arrow indicates direction of (+) strand synthesis
   2285..2389    +  promoter       AmpR promoter: bla
   2390..3250    +  CDS            AmpR: β-lactamase; bla; confers resistance to ampicillin, carbenicillin, and related antibiotics
   3421..4009    +  rep_origin     ori: high-copy-number ColE1/pMB1/pBR322/pUC origin of replication
   4192..4284    +  CDS            lacI (fragment): lac repressor; lacI; The lac repressor binds to the lac operator to inhibit transcription in E. coli. This inhibition can be relieved by adding lactose or isopropyl-β-D-thiogalactopyranoside (IPTG).
   4297..4318    +  protein_bind   CAP binding site: CAP binding activates transcription in the presence of cAMP. E. coli catabolite activator protein
   4333..4363    +  promoter       lac promoter: promoter for the E. coli lac operon
   4371..4387    +  protein_bind   lac operator: The lac repressor binds to the lac operator to inhibit transcription in E. coli. This inhibition can be relieved by adding lactose or isopropyl-β-D-thiogalactopyranoside (IPTG). lac repressor encoded by lacI
   4432..4450    +  promoter       T3 promoter: promoter for bacteriophage T3 RNA polymerase
   4478..4704    +  promoter       RSV promoter: Rous sarcoma virus enhancer/promoter
   4705..4885    +  LTR            5' LTR (truncated): truncated 5' long terminal repeat (LTR) from HIV-1
   4932..5057    +  misc_feature   HIV-1 Ψ: packaging signal of human immunodeficiency virus type 1
   5041..5404    +  CDS            HIV-1 gag (fragment): gag protein from human immunodeficiency virus 1; gag
   5550..5783    +  misc_feature   RRE: The Rev response element (RRE) of HIV-1 allows for Rev-dependent mRNA export from the nucleus to the cytoplasm.
   6160..6260    +  CDS            Rev (fragment): human immunodeficiency virus 1 (HIV-1) Rev protein; rev; enhances nuclear export of unspliced and incompletely spliced viral mRNAs
   6279..6395    +  misc_feature   cPPT/CTS: central polypurine tract and central termination sequence of HIV-1
   6418..6721    +  enhancer       CMV enhancer: human cytomegalovirus immediate early enhancer
   6722..6925    +  promoter       CMV promoter: human cytomegalovirus (CMV) immediate early promoter
   7030..7054    +  protein_bind   attB1: mutant version of attB; recombination site for the Gateway® BP reaction BP Clonase™
   7054..7074    -  CDS            lacZα (fragment): LacZα fragment of β-galactosidase; lacZ fragment
   7082..7100    +  promoter       T7 promoter: promoter for bacteriophage T7 RNA polymerase
   7109..7136    -  misc_feature   MCS (fragment): pBluescript multiple cloning site
   7148..7168    +  CDS            SV40 NLS: nuclear localization signal of SV40 (simian virus 40) large T antigen
   7172..7192    +  CDS            SV40 NLS: nuclear localization signal of SV40 (simian virus 40) large T antigen
   7204..7222    +  CDS            9xHis (fragment): 9xHis affinity tag
   7250..7567    +  CDS            miniSOG: miniSOG is a basic (constitutively fluorescent) cyan fluorescent protein published in 2011, derived from Arabidopsis thaliana. It requires the cofactor flavin for fluorescence.
   7625..8611    +  CDS            cre: RECR_BPP1 - Experimental evidence at protein level: Swiss-Prot protein existence level 1. Catalyzes site-specific recombination between two 34-base- pair LOXP sites. Its role is to maintain the phage genome as a monomeric unit-copy plasmid in the lysogenic state. From Escherichia phage P1 (Bacteriophage P1).
   8612..8684    -  misc_feature   MCS (fragment): pBluescript multiple cloning site
   8697..8715    -  promoter       T3 promoter: promoter for bacteriophage T3 RNA polymerase
   8744..8768    -  protein_bind   attB2: mutant version of attB; recombination site for the Gateway® BP reaction BP Clonase™
   8799..12      +  misc_feature   WPRE (across the origin): woodchuck hepatitis virus posttranscriptional regulatory element
