[The description below was written by a language model from this plasmid's Addgene catalogue record and pLannotate feature annotations shown in this document.]
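Description:
pLenti-BLAST-CMV-LiCre-WPRE (JDW 1495) is a 9,375 nt HIV-1-based lentiviral transfer plasmid for mammalian expression. It was made by Gateway recombination of a LiCre entry clone into the pLenti-CMV-BLAST-DEST destination backbone. In bacteria it replicates from a high-copy ColE1/pUC-type origin and is selected with ampicillin through the bla gene; an f1 origin is also present. The viral portion has a third-generation layout. An RSV promoter fused to a truncated 5' LTR drives genomic RNA synthesis in packaging cells. It is followed by the Ψ packaging signal with a partial gag sequence, the Rev response element for Rev-dependent nuclear export, and the cPPT/CTS. A second truncated LTR annotation downstream of the cassettes marks the 3' end of the provirus, followed by an SV40 polyadenylation signal and SV40 origin in the plasmid backbone.

The payload sits between attB1 and attB2 sites left by the Gateway reaction and is driven by the CMV immediate-early enhancer and promoter. The annotated open reading frame region contains two SV40 nuclear localization signals and a short histidine-tag fragment. These are followed by a segment that the annotation software labels as miniSOG and then by a Cre recombinase coding sequence. The miniSOG label most likely reflects homology to a plant phototropin LOV-type flavin-binding domain, the kind of photosensor expected in a light-inducible Cre, though the record itself does not describe LiCre's architecture. A WPRE downstream of attB2 enhances transcript stability and expression. A separate SV40 promoter, paired with the bacterial EM7 promoter, expresses blasticidin S deaminase for selection of transduced cells. The construct is intended to deliver Cre whose recombination of loxP-flanked targets can be controlled by illumination.
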