Addgene plasmid #242594: pLenti-BLAST-CMV-LiCre-WPRE (JDW 1495)
Purpose: Lentiviral vector with a CMV promoter driving a light inducible cre (LiCre).
Depositing lab: Joshua Wythe. Depositing organization: University of Virginia. Publication: MultiSite Assembly of Gateway Induced Clones (MAGIC): a flexible cloning toolbox for use in vertebrate model systems. Gillespie WB 3rd, Zhang Y, Ruiz OE, Cerda J 3rd, Ortiz-Guzman J, Sherman M, Turner WD, Largoza G, Mosser LE, Fujimoto E, Chien CB, Kwan KM, Arenkiel BR, Devine WP, Wythe JD. Development. 2025 Nov 15;152(22):dev204308. doi: 10.1242/dev.204308. Epub 2025 Nov 13. PubMed 41230856.
Backbone
  Vector backbone: pLenti-CMV-BLAST-DEST
  Vector type: Mammalian Expression
Growth in bacteria
  Bacterial resistance: Ampicillin, 100 μg/mL
  Growth temperature: 37°C
  Growth strain: NEB Stable
  Copy number: High Copy
Gene/Insert
  Gene/Insert name: LiCre
  Species: Synthetic
  Promoter: CMV
  Cloning method: Gateway Cloning
Terms and licenses: Academic/Nonprofit Terms; Industry Terms: Not Available to Industry
Depositor comments: Please visit https://doi.org/10.1101/2024.07.13.603267 for bioRxiv preprint.
How to cite: pLenti-BLAST-CMV-LiCre-WPRE (JDW 1495) was a gift from Joshua Wythe (Addgene plasmid # 242594 ; http://n2t.net/addgene:242594 ; RRID:Addgene_242594)
